>Addgene plasmid #26363 | pET23(a)_mod | addgene partial sequence | sequence record 32529 | 26363 with T7
AATTTTGTTTAACTTTAAGAAGGAGATATACATATGGCTAGCATGACTGGTGGACAGCAAATGGGTCGCG
GATCGACCGGTGACTACAAGGACGACGATGACAAGTACCCTTATGACGTGCCCGATTACGCTGGATCCGA
ATTCGAGCTCCGTCGACAAGCTTGCGGCCGCACTCGAGCACCACCACCACCACCACTGAGATCCGGCTGC
TAACAAAGCCCGAAAGGAAGCTGAGTTGGCTGCTGCCACCGCTGAGCAATAACTAGCATAACCCCTTGGG
GCCTCTAAACGGGTCTTGAGGGGTTTTTTGCTGAAAGGAGGAACTATATCCGGATTGGCGAATGGG
[124 nt withheld, positions 347-470]
C
[91 nt withheld, positions 472-562]
A
[49 nt withheld, positions 564-612]
CCTTTGACGTTGGAGTCCACGTTCTTTAATAGTGGACTCTTGTTCCAAACTG
