[The description below was written by a language model from this plasmid's Addgene catalogue record.]
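Description:
pET23(a)_mod is a bacterial expression vector derived from the pET23(a) backbone (recorded as about 3.7 kb without insert), modified by the addition of a short 57 bp segment encoding a tandem FLAG/HA epitope tag. It is selected with ampicillin, is listed as low copy, and is propagated in a standard cloning strain (DH5alpha). No feature table accompanies the record, so the origin of replication, promoter and terminator are not explicitly annotated. However, the pET23 family is built around T7 promoter-driven expression, and the listed T7 and T7-terminator sequencing primers are consistent with the tag lying between those elements. Expression from such vectors normally requires a host that supplies T7 RNA polymerase.

The FLAG/HA cassette was introduced by restriction cloning at the BamHI site of the polylinker. The 5′ junction destroyed the site while the 3′ BamHI site was retained. This leaves a BamHI site downstream of the tag sequence, which could presumably be used, together with the remaining polylinker sites, to insert an open reading frame in frame after the tag. The resulting recombinant proteins would then carry an N-terminal FLAG/HA tag, although the record does not spell out this intended use. No gene of interest is present in this plasmid, so it appears to serve as an empty tagging backbone. FLAG and HA epitopes are commonly used for immunodetection and for sequential affinity purification of tagged proteins. The associated publication concerns FUS, EWSR1 and TAF15 levels in liposarcoma, but the record does not state how the vector was used in that work.
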