Addgene plasmid #26363: pET23(a)_mod
Depositing lab: Thomas Tuschl. Depositing organization: Rockefeller University. Publication: mRNA and protein levels of FUS, EWSR1, and TAF15 are upregulated in liposarcoma. Spitzer JI, Ugras S, Runge S, Decarolis P, Antonescu C, Tuschl T, Singer S. Genes Chromosomes Cancer. 2011 May . 50(5):338-47. 10.1002/gcc.20858 PubMed 21344536.
Backbone
  Vector backbone: pET23(a)
  Backbone manufacturer: Stratagene
  Backbone size w/o insert (bp): 3729
  Vector type: Bacterial Expression
Growth in bacteria
  Bacterial resistance: Ampicillin, 100 μg/mL
  Growth temperature: 37°C
  Growth strain: DH5alpha
  Copy number: Low Copy
Gene/Insert
  Gene/Insert name: FLAG/HA
  Insert size (bp): 57
  Cloning method: Restriction Enzyme; 5′ cloning site BamHI (destroyed during cloning); 3′ cloning site BamHI (not destroyed)
  Sequencing primers: 5′ T7; 3′ T7-term
Terms and licenses: Academic/Nonprofit Terms; Industry Terms: Not Available to Industry
How to cite: pET23(a)_mod was a gift from Thomas Tuschl (Addgene plasmid # 26363 ; http://n2t.net/addgene:26363 ; RRID:Addgene_26363)
